>Addgene plasmid #21734 | MAP4K3-GFP K45E | addgene partial sequence | sequence record 27507 | 21734 with GFP-R
TTCTAGACTCGAGCGGCCGCCACTGTGCTGGATATCTGCAGAATTGCCCTTGGTAACTGTTTTCATGACC
CGCCAGGATGTACAAATTGCTATTTGCTGTGGGGTTATCAGTTGGCCTACTTTCCAAAACCACGACCCTG
TCAGATCCAAGCAGCCTGAAAATTCTTGTGCTATCTGAAATTTCTTGTGTTACCTCATTAGATCTAAAAC
TTCTACCTTGCATTCCATGTTTCCAGAAAGCTAGCACACTGTCTTGTAGGCACACTATTGATTCAATCTG
GAAATCAAAGGTGAGTTCTGATGACAATTTCCTGCTAGATTTTAATCTTCCTTGGAGATTTACTATTTTT
ATACAACAGTCCAAGCATACAAGGATGGTATCTCTCTCCAGTTGGGTTACATGAGTAACATTTGTCTGTG
GGGTATCTGATTCTGTAAACCATGAAGAGGTAGAATTTGGATTGACCGTCTCAAATCGAACCACTTGGTT
GAAGTCTCTACCTCTACTGACGCCAACACAAACTAAAGGGTACTCCTGTTCAGGAACTACCAGCATTTCA
AACATTCTAAGTGGACATGGTATAGGAAAATCTATGTGCTTAATTAACATAAATTTCTGCATTGGTTCAA
CCCATTCTAATAGAACAATGCTAGTCTGAAGTGCTCCACATAGGTATTTATGGCCCGTGTAAGGATTTCT
TACAACACAACACTTCTGGCACCATTTGGTTTCAGGGATTTTTGCTGATACAGAAAATTTCCTTGGCAGT
ATTCTGTCAGGGAGTTTGTGTGCTGGAATAGCAACAGGTAACTTTTGCATTTGTCTTGCATAATCAAAAA
GCCCTGGTAAATTATGGGAATAAAGCTGAGAAGCTTTACC
