>Addgene plasmid #21734 | MAP4K3-GFP K45E | addgene partial sequence | sequence record 27508 | 21734 with T7
TGGTACCGAGCTCGGATCCACTAGTCCAGTGTGGTGGAATTGCCCTTGCCACCATGAACCCCGGCTTCGA
TTTGTCCCGCCGGAACCCGCAGGAGGACTTCGAGCTGATTCAGCGCATCGGCAGCGGCACCTACGGCGAC
GTCTACAAGGCACGGAATGTTAACACTGGTGAATTAGCAGCAATTGAAGTAATAAAATTGGAACCAGGAG
AAGACTTTGCAGTTGTGCAGCAAGAAATTATCATGATGAAAGACTGTAAACACCCAAATATTGTTGCTTA
TTTTGGAAGCTATCTCAGGCGAGATAAGCTTTGGATTTGCATGGAGTTTTGTGGAGGTGGTTCTTTACAG
GATATTTATCACGTAACTGGACCTCTGTCAGAACTGCAAATTGCATATGTTAGCAGAGAAACACTGCAGG
GATTATATTATCTTCACAGTAAAGGAAAAATGCACAGAGATATAAAGGGAGCTAACATTCTATTAACGGA
TAATGGTCATGTGAAATTGGCTGATTTTGGAGTATCTGCACAGATAACAGCTACAATTGCCAAACGGAAG
TCTTTCATTGGCACACCATATTGGATGGCTCCAGAAGTTGCAGCTGTTGAGAGGAAGGGGGGTTACAATC
AACTCTGTGATCTCTGGGCAGTGGGAATCACTGCCATAGAACTTGCAGAGCTTCAGCCTCCTATGTTTGA
CTTACACCCAATGAGAGCATTATTTCTAATGACAAAAAGCAATTTTCAGCCTCCTAAACTAAAGGATAAA
ATGAAATGGTCAAATAGTTTTCATCACTTTGTGAAAATGGCACTTACCAAAAATCCGAA
