[The description below was written by a language model from this plasmid's Addgene catalogue record.]
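Description:
MAP4K3-GFP K45E is a mammalian expression plasmid built on the commercial pcDNA3.1/CT-GFP-TOPO backbone (about 6.2 kb without insert), into which a roughly 2.6 kb human MAP4K3 coding sequence (also known as GLK, MAPKKKK3 or RAB8IPL1) was inserted by TOPO T/A cloning. The plasmid is propagated in E. coli under ampicillin selection. It also carries a neomycin resistance marker, so transfected mammalian cells can be selected with G418 to derive stable lines. The record gives no feature table and does not name the promoter or origin of replication. pcDNA3.1-series vectors generally drive expression from the CMV immediate-early promoter, and the listing of T7 as the 5′ sequencing primer indicates a T7 priming site upstream of the insert.

The kinase is expressed as a fusion with GFP at its C terminus, so the open reading frame must read through into the vector-encoded GFP. This allows the protein to be detected or localised by fluorescence and transfected cells to be identified. The defining feature of this version is a K45E substitution in the ATP-binding site, which the record says makes the kinase catalytically inactive. The construct therefore serves as a kinase-dead control or comparator, letting effects that depend on MAP4K3 enzymatic activity be separated from those caused simply by the protein's presence. The associated publication concerns MAP4K3's role in modulating cell death through post-transcriptional regulation of BH3-only proteins, which suggests use in overexpression experiments on apoptosis signalling in cultured mammalian cells.
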