Addgene plasmid #21734: MAP4K3-GFP K45E
Depositing lab: L. Miguel Martins. Depositing organization: MRC Toxicology Unit. Publication: MAP4K3 modulates cell death via the post-transcriptional regulation of BH3-only proteins. Lam D, Dickens D, Reid EB, Loh SH, Moisoi N, Martins LM. Proc Natl Acad Sci U S A. 2009 Jul 21;106(29):11978-83. doi: 10.1073/pnas.0900608106. Epub 2009 Jul 8. PubMed 19587239.
Backbone
  Vector backbone: pcDNA3.1/CT-GFP-TOPO
  Backbone manufacturer: Invitrogen
  Backbone size w/o insert (bp): 6157
  Vector type: Mammalian Expression
  Selectable markers: Neomycin (select with G418)
Growth in bacteria
  Bacterial resistance: Ampicillin, 100 μg/mL
  Growth temperature: 37°C
  Growth strain: DH5alpha
  Copy number: Unknown
Gene/Insert
  Gene/Insert name: MAP4K3 (alt names: GLK; MAPKKKK3; RAB8IPL1)
  Species: H. sapiens (human)
  Insert size (bp): 2619
  Mutation: Mutation of the ATP-binding site (K45E). This version of the kinase is catalytically inactive
  GenBank ID: BC071579
  Entrez Gene: MAP4K3 (a.k.a. GLK, MAPKKKK3, MEKKK 3, MEKKK3, RAB8IPL1)
  Tag / fusion protein: GFP (C terminal on insert)
  Cloning method: TOPO Cloning; 5′ cloning site T/A cloning (unknown if destroyed); 3′ cloning site T/A cloning (unknown if destroyed)
  Sequencing primers: 5′ T7; 3′ GFP Reverse (5 ́-GGGTAAGCTTTCCGTATGTAGC-3 ́)
Terms and licenses: Academic/Nonprofit Terms; Industry Terms: Not Available to Industry
How to cite: MAP4K3-GFP K45E was a gift from L. Miguel Martins (Addgene plasmid # 21734 ; http://n2t.net/addgene:21734 ; RRID:Addgene_21734)
